>Addgene plasmid #143429 | TFORF0686 | addgene full sequence | sequence record 397872 | Addgene NGS Result
TTAATGTAGTCTTATGCAATACTCTTGTAGTCTTGCAACATGGTAACGATGAGTTAGCAACATGCCTTAC
AAGGAGAGAAAAAGCACCGTGCATGCCGATTGGTGGAAGTAAGGTGGTACGATCGTGCCTTATTAGGAAG
GCAACAGACGGGTCTGACATGGATTGGACGAACCACTGAATTGCCGCATTGCAGAGATATTGTATTTAAG
TGCCTAGCTCGATACATAAACGGGTCTCTCTGGTTAGACCAGATCTGAGCCTGGGAGCTCTCTGGCTAAC
TAGGGAACCCACTGCTTAAGCCTCAATAAAGCTTGCCTTGAGTGCTTCAAGTAGTGTGTGCCCGTCTGTT
GTGTGACTCTGGTAACTAGAGATCCCTCAGACCCTTTTAGTCAGTGTGGAAAATCTCTAGCAGTGGCGCC
CGAACAGGGACTTGAAAGCGAAAGGGAAACCAGAGGAGCTCTCTCGACGCAGGACTCGGCTTGCTGAAGC
GCGCACGGCAAGAGGCGAGGGGCGGCGACTGGTGAGTACGCCAAAAATTTTGACTAGCGGAGGCTAGAAG
GAGAGAGATGGGTGCGAGAGCGTCAGTATTAAGCGGGGGAGAATTAGATCGCGATGGGAAAAAATTCGGT
TAAGGCCAGGGGGAAAGAAAAAATATAAATTAAAACATATAGTATGGGCAAGCAGGGAGCTAGAACGATT
CGCAGTTAATCCTGGCCTGTTAGAAACATCAGAAGGCTGTAGACAAATACTGGGACAGCTACAACCATCC
CTTCAGACAGGATCAGAAGAACTTAGATCATTATATAATACAGTAGCAACCCTCTATTGTGTGCATCAAA
GGATAGAGATAAAAGACACCAAGGAAGCTTTAGACAAGATAGAGGAAGAGCAAAACAAAAGTAAGACCAC
CGCACAGCAAGCGGCCGCTGATCTTCAGACCTGGAGGAGGAGATATGAGGGACAATTGGAGAAGTGAATT
ATATAAATATAAAGTAGTAAAAATTGAACCATTAGGAGTAGCACCCACCAAGGCAAAGAGAAGAGTGGTG
CAGAGAGAAAAAAGAGCAGTGGGAATAGGAGCTTTGTTCCTTGGGTTCTTGGGAGCAGCAGGAAGCACTA
TGGGCGCAGCGTCAATGACGCTGACGGTACAGGCCAGACAATTATTGTCTGGTATAGTGCAGCAGCAGAA
CAATTTGCTGAGGGCTATTGAGGCGCAACAGCATCTGTTGCAACTCACAGTCTGGGGCATCAAGCAGCTC
CAGGCAAGAATCCTGGCTGTGGAAAGATACCTAAAGGATCAACAGCTCCTGGGGATTTGGGGTTGCTCTG
GAAAACTCATTTGCACCACTGCTGTGCCTTGGAATGCTAGTTGGAGTAATAAATCTCTGGAACAGATTTG
GAATCACACGACCTGGATGGAGTGGGACAGAGAAATTAACAATTACACAAGCTTAATACACTCCTTAATT
GAAGAATCGCAAAACCAGCAAGAAAAGAATGAACAAGAATTATTGGAATTAGATAAATGGGCAAGTTTGT
GGAATTGGTTTAACATAACAAATTGGCTGTGGTATATAAAATTATTCATAATGATAGTAGGAGGCTTGGT
AGGTTTAAGAATAGTTTTTGCTGTACTTTCTATAGTGAATAGAGTTAGGCAGGGATATTCACCATTATCG
TTTCAGACCCACCTCCCAACCCCGAGGGGACCCATGCATTGCATCTCAATTAGTCAGCAACCAGGTGTGG
AAAGTCCCCAGGCTCCCCAGCAGGCAGAAGTATGCAAAGCATGCGTCTCAATTAGTCAGCAACCATAGTC
CCGCCCCTAACTCCGCCCATCCCGCCCCTAACTCCGCCCAGTTCCGCCCATTCTCCGCCCCATGGCTGAC
TAATTTTTTTTATTTATGCAGAGGCCGAGGCCGCCTCGGCCTCTGAGCTATTCCAGAAGTAGTGAGGAGG
CTTTTTTGGAGGCCTAGGCTTTTGCAAAAAGCTTTCTAGAGGTACCACCGGAGCTTACCATGACCGAGTA
CAAGCCCACGGTGCGCCTCGCCACCCGCGACGACGTCCCCAGGGCCGTACGCACCCTCGCCGCCGCGTTC
GCCGACTACCCCGCCACGCGCCACACCGTCGATCCGGACCGCCACATCGAGCGGGTCACCGAGCTGCAAG
AACTCTTCCTCACGCGCGTCGGGCTCGACATCGGCAAGGTGTGGGTCGCGGACGACGGCGCCGCCGTGGC
GGTCTGGACCACGCCGGAGAGCGTCGAAGCGGGGGCGGTGTTCGCCGAGATCGGCCCGCGCATGGCCGAG
TTGAGCGGTTCCCGGCTGGCCGCGCAGCAACAGATGGAAGGCCTCCTGGCGCCGCACCGGCCCAAGGAGC
CCGCGTGGTTCCTGGCCACCGTCGGCGTCTCGCCCGACCACCAGGGCAAGGGTCTGGGCAGCGCCGTCGT
GCTCCCCGGAGTGGAGGCGGCCGAGCGCGCCGGGGTGCCCGCCTTCCTGGAGACCTCCGCGCCCCGCAAC
CTCCCCTTCTACGAGCGGCTCGGCTTCACCGTCACCGCCGACGTCGAGGTGCCCGAAGGACCGCGCACCT
GGTGCATGACCCGCAAGCCCGGTGCCAGTTAACGAATTCTAGATCTTGAGACAAATGGCAGTATTCATCC
ACAATTTTAAAAGAAAAGGGGGGATTGGGGGGTACAGTGCAGGGGAAAGAATAGTAGACATAATAGCAAC
AGACATACAAACTAAAGAATTACAAAAACAAATTACAAAAATTCAAAATTTTCGGGTTTATTACAGGGAC
AGCAGAGATCCACTTTGGCGCCGGCTCGAGGCCTGCAGGTGCAAAGATGGATAAAGTTTTAAACAGAGAG
GAATCTTTGCAGCTAATGGACCTTCTAGGTCTTGAAAGGAGTGGGAATTGGCTCCGGTGCCCGTCAGTGG
GCAGAGCGCACATCGCCCACAGTCCCCGAGAAGTTGGGGGGAGGGGTCGGCAATTGAACCGGTGCCTAGA
GAAGGTGGCGCGGGGTAAACTGGGAAAGTGATGTCGTGTACTGGCTCCGCCTTTTTCCCGAGGGTGGGGG
AGAACCGTATATAAGTGCAGTAGTCGCCGTGAACGTTCTTTTTCGCAACGGGTTTGCCGCCAGAACACAG
GTAAGTGCCGTGTGTGGTTCCCGCGGGCCTGGCCTCTTTACGGGTTATGGCCCTTGCGTGCCTTGAATTA
CTTCCACCTGGCTGCAGTACGTGATTCTTGATCCCGAGCTTCGGGTTGGAAGTGGGTGGGAGAGTTCGAG
GCCTTGCGCTTAAGGAGCCCCTTCGCCTCGTGCTTGAGTTGAGGCCTGGCCTGGGCGCTGGGGCCGCCGC
GTGCGAATCTGGTGGCACCTTCGCGCCTGTCTCGCTGCTTTCGATAAGTCTCTAGCCATTTAAAATTTTT
GATGACCTGCTGCGACGCTTTTTTTCTGGCAAGATAGTCTTGTAAATGCGGGCCAAGATCTGCACACTGG
TATTTCGGTTTTTGGGGCCGCGGGCGGCGACGGGGCCCGTGCGTCCCAGCGCACATGTTCGGCGAGGCGG
GGCCTGCGAGCGCGGCCACCGAGAATCGGACGGGGGTAGTCTCAAGCTGGCCGGCCTGCTCTGGTGCCTG
GCCTCGCGCCGCCGTGTATCGCCCCGCCCTGGGCGGCAAGGCTGGCCCGGTCGGCACCAGTTGCGTGAGC
GGAAAGATGGCCGCTTCCCGGCCCTGCTGCAGGGAGCTCAAAATGGAGGACGCGGCGCTCGGGAGAGCGG
GCGGGTGAGTCACCCACACAAAGGAAAAGGGCCTTTCCGTCCTCAGCCGTCGCTTCATGTGACTCCACGG
AGTACCGGGCGCCGTCCAGGCACCTCGATTAGTTCTCGAGCTTTTGGAGTACGTCGTCTTTAGGTTGGGG
GGAGGGGTTTTATGCGATGGAGTTTCCCCACACTGAGTGGGTGGAGACTGAAGTTAGGCCAGCTTGGCAC
TTGATGTAATTCTCCTTGGAATTTGCCCTTTTTGAGTTTGGATCTTGGTTCATTCTCAAGCCTCAGACAG
TGGTTCAAAGTTTTTTTCTTCCATTTCAGGTGTCGTGAGGCTAGCACCGCCACCATGTCTGCTTACTCTG
TGCCTTCAACTTTTGCCCAGGCCTCATTGCCAGTTCATAACCAGGTGCTGCCTTCCATCGAGAGTGTAGA
TGGGTCCGACCCTTTGGCAACTCTGCAGACCCCTCTAGGCAGACTGGAGGCCAAAGAGGAAGAGGATGAG
GATGAGGACGAGGACACTGAGGAAGATGAGGAAGAAGACGGTGAGGACACGGATCTGGATGACTGGGAGC
CAGACCCGCCCCGGCCCTTCGACCCACACGACTTGTGGTGTGAGGAGTGCAATAACGCGCATGCTTCAGT
GTGTCCGAAGCACGGCCCCTTGCACCCGATCCCCAACCGGCCGGTGCTCACCCGGGCCAGGGCGAGCCTC
CCCCTGGTGCTCTACATAGACAGGTTTCTGGGCGGGGTGTTCTCCAAGCGGCGCATCCCCAAGCGCACCC
AGTTTGGCCCCGTGGAGGGGCCTCTCGTCAGGGGCTCGGAGCTGAAAGACTGTTACATTCACCTCAAGGT
TTCTCTTGATAAAGGGGACAGGAAAGAAAGGGATTTACATGAAGACCTATGGTTTGAGTTGTCTGATGAG
ACGCTTTGTAACTGGATGATGTTTGTACGGCCAGCCCAGAATCACCTGGAGCAGAACCTGGTGGCTTACC
AGTATGGCCACCATGTGTATTATACAACCATAAAAAATGTGGAGCCCAAGCAGGAACTGAAGGTGTGGTA
TGCCGCATCCTATGCTGAGTTCGTGAACCAGAAAATTCATGACATTTCTGAGGAAGAAAGGAAAGTTCTT
CGAGAGCAAGAGAAGAATTGGCCCTGCTATGAATGTAACCGCCGATTTATAAGCTCGGAGCAGTTGCAAC
AGCATCTCAATTCTCATGATGAGAAACTAGATGTGTTTAGCAGAACAAGAGGCAGAGGAAGGGGACGAGG
CAAGAGGCGATTCGGTCCAGGTCGACGGCCGGGGCGTCCTCCAAAATTTATCCGCCTGGAAATCACCAGC
GAAAATGGGGAAAAGAGTGACGATGGGACACAGGACTTGCTACATTTTCCCACAAAGGAGCAATTTGATG
AGGCTGAACCAGCCACTCTGAATGGGCTGGATCAACCAGAACAGACCACTATCCCAATCCCTCAGCTGCC
ACAGGAAACCCAGTCTTCCCTGGAACATGAACCAGAAACTCACACCCTGCACCTGCAGCCGCAGCATGAA
GAGAGCGTGGTGCCCACCCAGAGCACGCTGACAGCCGACGACATGCGCAGAGCCAAGCGCATCCGATTGG
AGCTGCAGAATGCAGCTCTTCAGCATCTGTTTATTCGGAAGTCCTTCCGGCCTTTTAAATGCTTGCAGTG
TGGGAAGGCCTTCCGGGAAAAGGACAAACTGGACCAGCACTTACGCTTCCATGGGCGGGAGGGGAACTGC
CCACTGACCTGTGATCTCTGTAACAAGGGCTTCATCAGCAGCACATCCTTGGAGAGCCACATGAAGCTCC
ACTCAGACCAGAAGACTTACTCTTGCATTTTTTGCCCAGAATCCTTTGACCGCCTTGATTTGTTGAAAGA
TCATGTGGCCATTCATATCAATGATGGCTACTTCACCTGCCCAACTTGTAAGAAACGGTTCCCAGATTTT
ATCCAGGTGAAAAAACACGTGCGCAGCTTCCACTCAGAAAAGATCTACCAGTGCACAGAGTGTGACAAGG
CCTTCTGTCGCCCCGATAAACTGCGACTCCACATGCTCCGGCATTCGGACCGCAAAGACTTCCTGTGTTC
CACCTGTGGGAAGCAATTTAAGCGAAAAGACAAACTACGGGAACACATGCAGAGGATGCATAATCCTGAG
AGGGAGGCCAAGAAAGCCGACCGCATCAGCCGCTCCAAGACGTTCAAGCCCCGCATCACGTCCACAGACT
ACGACAGCTTCACGTTCAAGTGCCGCCTGTGCATGATGGGCTTCCGGCGGCGCGGCATGCTGGTAAATCA
CTTATCGAAGAGACACCCAGACATGAAGATAGAAGAGGTGCCAGAGTTAACTCTACCCATCATAAAACCC
AATCGTGATTACTTTTGTCAGTATTGCGATAAGGTTTATAAAAGTGCCAGCAAGCGCAAAGCCCACATTC
TGAAGAACCACCCAGGAGCAGAGCTCCCACCGAGCATTCGGAAGCTCCGACCCGCTGGTCCTGGAGAGCC
AGACCCCATGCTGAGCACACACACCCAGCTGACGGGCACCATCGCCACCCCTCCCGTCTGCTGTCCCCAC
TGCTCCAAGCAGTACAGCAGCAAGACCAAGATGGTCCAGCACATTCGAAAGAAGCATCCAGAGTTCGCCC
AGCTCTCCAACACCATACACACACCACTGACGACAGCTGTGATCAGTGCCACCCCAGCGGTTTTGACTAC
AGACAGCGCCACTGGAGAGACTGTGGTGACGACGGACCTGCTCACCCAAGCAATGACAGAACTGTCCCAG
ACCTTAACGACAGACTACCGAACGCCACAAGGGGATTACCAGAGAATTCAGTACATCCCTGTGTCGCAGT
CGGCGTCTGGCCTCCAGCAGCCTCAGCACATACAGCTGCAAGTGGTTCAAGTGGCCTCGGCCACTTCCCC
TCACCAGTCACAGCAGTCCACTGTGGATGTTGGCCAGCTCCATGATCCTCAGCCCTACCCCCAGCACGCC
ATCCAGGTGCAGCACATCCAGGTATCTGGGCAGCCGTTGAGTCCCTCAGCCCAGCAGGCTCAGCAGGGGC
TCAGCCCCTCCCACATCCAGGGCAGTTCTTCCACACAGGGGCAGGCTCTGCAGCAGCAGCAGCAGCAGCA
GCAGAATTCCTCTGTGCAGCACACGTACCTGCCCAGTGCTTGGAATTCCTTCCGTGGCTATTCATCTGAG
ATTCAAATGATGACGCTTCCTCCGGGTCAGTTTGTGATTACAGACAGTGGTGTGGCAACTCCAGTTACTA
CTGGCCAGGTGAAGGCGGTTACTTCGGGTCATTATGTGTTATCAGAAAGTCAATCAGAATTGGAAGAAAA
GCAAACTTCTGCCCTCTCTGGTGGAGTCCAGGTCGAGCCACCTGCACACAGTGACTCCCTGGACCCCCAG
ACCAACAGCCAACAGCAGACCACACAGTACATCATCACCACCACCACCAACGGGAACGGAAGCAGCGAAG
TGCATATCACCAAACCATAGTAATGAACTAGTCCGTAACTTGAAAGTATTTCGATTTCTTGGCTTTATAT
ATCTTGTGGAAAGGACGAGCACTTAATCAATCCACGTCAAGAACGCGTTAAGTCGACAATCAACCTCTGG
ATTACAAAATTTGTGAAAGATTGACTGGTATTCTTAACTATGTTGCTCCTTTTACGCTATGTGGATACGC
TGCTTTAATGCCTTTGTATCATGCTATTGCTTCCCGTATGGCTTTCATTTTCTCCTCCTTGTATAAATCC
TGGTTGCTGTCTCTTTATGAGGAGTTGTGGCCCGTTGTCAGGCAACGTGGCGTGGTGTGCACTGTGTTTG
CTGACGCAACCCCCACTGGTTGGGGCATTGCCACCACCTGTCAGCTCCTTTCCGGGACTTTCGCTTTCCC
CCTCCCTATTGCCACGGCGGAACTCATCGCCGCCTGCCTTGCCCGCTGCTGGACAGGGGCTCGGCTGTTG
GGCACTGACAATTCCGTGGTGTTGTCGGGGAAATCATCGTCCTTTCCTTGGCTGCTCGCCTGTGTTGCCA
CCTGGATTCTGCGCGGGACGTCCTTCTGCTACGTCCCTTCGGCCCTCAATCCAGCGGACCTTCCTTCCCG
CGGCCTGCTGCCGGCTCTGCGGCCTCTTCCGCGTCTTCGCCTTCGCCCTCAGACGAGTCGGATCTCCCTT
TGGGCCGCCTCCCCGCGTCGACTTTAAGACCAATGACTTACAAGGCAGCTGTAGATCTTAGCCACTTTTT
AAAAGAAAAGGGGGGACTGGAAGGGCTAATTCACTCCCAACGAAGACAAGATCTGCTTTTTGCTTGTACT
GGGTCTCTCTGGTTAGACCAGATCTGAGCCTGGGAGCTCTCTGGCTAACTAGGGAACCCACTGCTTAAGC
CTCAATAAAGCTTGCCTTGAGTGCTTCAAGTAGTGTGTGCCCGTCTGTTGTGTGACTCTGGTAACTAGAG
ATCCCTCAGACCCTTTTAGTCAGTGTGGAAAATCTCTAGCAGTACGTATAGTAGTTCATGTCATCTTATT
ATTCAGTATTTATAACTTGCAAAGAAATGAATATCAGAGAGTGAGAGGAACTTGTTTATTGCAGCTTATA
ATGGTTACAAATAAAGCAATAGCATCACAAATTTCACAAATAAAGCATTTTTTTCACTGCATTCTAGTTG
TGGTTTGTCCAAACTCATCAATGTATCTTATCATGTCTGGCTCTAGCTATCCCGCCCCTAACTCCGCCCA
TCCCGCCCCTAACTCCGCCCAGTTCCGCCCATTCTCCGCCCCATGGCTGACTAATTTTTTTTATTTATGC
AGAGGCCGAGGCCGCCTCGGCCTCTGAGCTATTCCAGAAGTAGTGAGGAGGCTTTTTTGGAGGCCTAGGG
ACGTACCCAATTCGCCCTATAGTGAGTCGTATTACGCGCGCTCACTGGCCGTCGTTTTACAACGTCGTGA
CTGGGAAAACCCTGGCGTTACCCAACTTAATCGCCTTGCAGCACATCCCCCTTTCGCCAGCTGGCGTAAT
AGCGAAGAGGCCCGCACCGATCGCCCTTCCCAACAGTTGCGCAGCCTGAATGGCGAATGGG
[124 nt withheld, positions 8882-9005]
C
[91 nt withheld, positions 9007-9097]
A
[49 nt withheld, positions 9099-9147]
CCTTTGACGTTGGAGTCCACGTTCTTT
[37 nt withheld, positions 9175-9211]
ACCCTATCTCGGTCTATTCTTTTGATTTATAAGGGATTTTGCCGATTTCGGCCTATTGGTTAAAAAATGA
GCTGATTTAACAAAAATTTAACGCGAATTTTAACAAAATATTAACGCTTACAATTTAGGTGGCACTTTTC
GGGGAAATGTGCGCGGAACCCCTATTTGTTTATTTTTCTAAATACATTCAAATATGTATCCGCTCATGAG
ACAATAACCCTGATAAATGCTTCAATAATATTGAAAAAGGAAGAGTATGAGTATTCAACATTTCCGTGTC
GCCCTTATTCCCTTTTTTGCGGCATTTTGCCTTCCTGTTTTTGCTCACCCAGAAACGCTGGTGAAAGTAA
AAGATGCTGAAGATCAGTTGGGTGCACGAGTGGGTTACATCGAACTGGATCTCAACAGCGGTAAGATCCT
TGAGAGTTTTCGCCCCGAAGAACGTTTTCCAATGATGAGCACTTTTAAAGTTCTGCTATGTGGCGCGGTA
TTATCCCGTATTGACGCCGGGCAAGAGCAACTCGGTCGCCGCATACACTATTCTCAGAATGACTTGGTTG
AGTACTCACCAGTCACAGAAAAGCATCTTACGGATGGCATGACAGTAAGAGAATTATGCAGTGCTGCCAT
AACCATGAGTGATAACACTGCGGCCAACTTACTTCTGACAACGATCGGAGGACCGAAGGAGCTAACCGCT
TTTTTGCACAACATGGGGGATCATGTAACTCGCCTTGATCGTTGGGAACCGGAGCTGAATGAAGCCATAC
CAAACGACGAGCGTGACACCACGATGCCTGTAGCAATGGCAACAACGTTGCGCAAACTATTAACTGGCGA
ACTACTTACTCTAGCTTCCCGGCAACAATTAATAGACTGGATGGAGGCGGATAAAGTTGCAGGACCACTT
CTGCGCTCGGCCCTTCCGGCTGGCTGGTTTATTGCTGATAAATCTGGAGCCGGTGAGCGTGGGTCTCGCG
GTATCATTGCAGCACTGGGGCCAGATGGTAAGCCCTCCCGTATCGTAGTTATCTACACGACGGGGAGTCA
GGCAACTATGGATGAACGAAATAGACAGATCGCTGAGATAGGTGCCTCACTGATTAAGCATTGGTAACTG
TCAGACCAAGTTTACTCATATATACTTTAGATTGATTTAAAACTTCATTTTTAATTTAAAAGGATCTAGG
TGAAGATCCTTTTTGATAATCTCATGACCAAAATCCCTTAACGTGAGTTTTCGTTCCACTGAGCGTCAGA
CCCCGTAGAAAAGATCAAAGGATCTTCTTGAGATCCTTTTTTTCTGCGCGTAATCTGCTGCTTGCAAACA
AAAAAACCACCGCTACCAGCGGTGGTTTGTTTGCCGGATCAAGAGCTACCAACTCTTTTTCCGAAGGTAA
CTGGCTTCAGCAGAGCGCAGATACCAAATACTGTTCTTCTAGTGTAGCCGTAGTTAGGCCACCACTTCAA
GAACTCTGTAGCACCGCCTACATACCTCGCTCTGCTAATCCTGTTACCAGTGGCTGCTGCCAGTGGCGAT
AAGTCGTGTCTTACCGGGTTGGACTCAAGACGATAGTTACCGGATAAGGCGCAGCGGTCGGGCTGAACGG
GGGGTTCGTGCACACAGCCCAGCTTGGAGCGAACGACCTACACCGAACTGAGATACCTACAGCGTGAGCT
ATGAGAAAGCGCCACGCTTCCCGAAGGGAGAAAGGCGGACAGGTATCCGGTAAGCGGCAGGGTCGGAACA
GGAGAGCGCACGAGGGAGCTTCCAGGGGGAAACGCCTGGTATCTTTATAGTCCTGTCGGGTTTCGCCACC
TCTGACTTGAGCGTCGATTTTTGTGATGCTCGTCAGGGGGGCGGAGCCTATGGAAAAACGCCAGCAACGC
GGCCTTTTTACGGTTCCTGGCCTTTTGCTGGCCTTTTGCTCACATGTTCTTTCCTGCGTTATCCCCTGAT
TCTGTGGATAACCGTATTACCGCCTTTGAGTGAGCTGATACCGCTCGCCGCAGCCGAACGACCGAGCGCA
GCGAGTCAGTGAGCGAGGAAGCGGAAGAGCGCCCAATACGCAAACCGCCTCTCCCCGCGCGTTGGCCGAT
TCATTAATGCAGCTGGCACGACAGGTTTCCCGACTGGAAAGCGGGCAGTGAGCGCAACGCAATTAATGTG
AGTTAGCTCACTCATTAGGCACCCCAGGCTTTACACTTTATGCTTCCGGCTCGTATGTTGTGTGGAATTG
TGAGCGGATAACAATTTCACACAGGAAACAGCTATGACCATGATTACGCCAAGCGCGCAATTAACCCTCA
CTAAAGGGAACAAAAGCTGGAGCTGCAAGC
Features (pLannotate 1.2.2; 31 found; start..end, strand, type, name):
      5..231     +  promoter       RSV promoter: Rous sarcoma virus enhancer/promoter
    232..412     +  LTR            5' LTR (truncated): truncated 5' long terminal repeat (LTR) from HIV-1
    459..584     +  misc_feature   HIV-1 Ψ: packaging signal of human immunodeficiency virus type 1
    568..931     +  CDS            HIV-1 gag (fragment): gag protein from human immunodeficiency virus 1; gag
   1077..1310    +  misc_feature   RRE: The Rev response element (RRE) of HIV-1 allows for Rev-dependent mRNA export from the nucleus to the cytoplasm.
   1687..1713    +  CDS            Rev (fragment): human immunodeficiency virus 1 (HIV-1) Rev protein; rev; enhances nuclear export of unspliced and incompletely spliced viral mRNAs
   1720..1743    +  promoter       SV40 promoter (fragment): SV40 early promoter
   1744..1815    +  promoter       SV40 promoter (fragment): SV40 enhancer and early promoter
   1839..1974    +  rep_origin     SV40 ori: SV40 origin of replication
   2020..2616    +  CDS            PuroR (fragment): puromycin N-acetyltransferase; pac from Streptomyces; confers resistance to puromycin
   2665..2782    +  misc_feature   cPPT/CTS: central polypurine tract and central termination sequence of HIV-1
   2847..2913    +  CDS            small t antigen (fragment): SV40 (simian virus 40) small t antigen
   2920..4098    +  promoter       EF-1α promoter: strong constitutive promoter for human elongation factor EF-1α
   4136..7297    +  CDS            PRDM10 (fragment): PRD10_HUMAN - Also known as KIAA1231, PFM7, TRIS. Experimental evidence at protein level: Swiss-Prot protein existence level 1. May be involved in transcriptional regulation. From Homo sapiens (Human).
   7313..7366    +  promoter       U6 promoter (fragment): RNA polymerase III promoter for human U6 snRNA
   7408..7996    +  misc_feature   WPRE: woodchuck hepatitis virus posttranscriptional regulatory element
   8047..8066    +  misc_feature   cPPT/CTS (fragment): central polypurine tract and central termination sequence of HIV-1
   8068..8301    +  LTR            3' LTR (ΔU3): self-inactivating 3' long terminal repeat (LTR) from HIV-1
   8379..8500    +  polyA_signal   SV40 poly(A) signal: SV40 polyadenylation signal
   8540..8675    +  rep_origin     SV40 ori: SV40 origin of replication
   8696..8714    -  promoter       T7 promoter: promoter for bacteriophage T7 RNA polymerase
   8722..8877    +  CDS            lacZα (fragment): LacZα fragment of β-galactosidase; lacZ fragment
   8882..9310    +  rep_origin     f1 ori (sequence partly withheld): f1 bacteriophage origin of replication; arrow indicates direction of (+) strand synthesis
   9363..9467    +  promoter       AmpR promoter: bla
   9468..10328   +  CDS            AmpR: β-lactamase; bla; confers resistance to ampicillin, carbenicillin, and related antibiotics
  10499..11087   +  rep_origin     ori: high-copy-number ColE1/pMB1/pBR322/pUC origin of replication
  11270..11362   +  CDS            lacI (fragment): lac repressor; lacI; The lac repressor binds to the lac operator to inhibit transcription in E. coli. This inhibition can be relieved by adding lactose or isopropyl-β-D-thiogalactopyranoside (IPTG).
  11375..11396   +  protein_bind   CAP binding site: CAP binding activates transcription in the presence of cAMP. E. coli catabolite activator protein
  11411..11441   +  promoter       lac promoter: promoter for the E. coli lac operon
  11445..11467   +  protein_bind   lac operator (fragment): The lac repressor binds to the lac operator to inhibit transcription in E. coli. This inhibition can be relieved by adding lactose or isopropyl-β-D-thiogalactopyranoside (IPTG). lac repressor encoded by lacI
  11510..11528   +  promoter       T3 promoter: promoter for bacteriophage T3 RNA polymerase
