[The description below was written by a language model from this plasmid's Addgene catalogue record and pLannotate feature annotations shown in this document.]
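Description:
TFORF0686 is a lentiviral mammalian expression plasmid built on the pLX_TRC317 backbone from the Broad Institute Genetic Perturbation Platform, carrying the human transcription factor PRDM10 (also known as PFM7) as a synthesized open reading frame. It belongs to a barcoded transcription factor ORF collection in which each construct pairs its ORF with a unique 24-bp barcode, so that the overexpressed factor can be identified by sequencing in pooled screens. The barcode itself is not annotated in the feature table. In bacteria the roughly 11.6 kb plasmid is maintained through a high-copy ColE1/pUC-type origin with ampicillin resistance, and it also carries an f1 origin. The depositor notes a risk of recombination, which is common for LTR-containing plasmids.

The viral portion follows a third-generation self-inactivating design. An RSV promoter drives a truncated HIV-1 5' LTR, followed by the Ψ packaging signal with a partial gag sequence, the Rev response element for Rev-dependent nuclear export of genomic RNA, a cPPT/CTS element, and a ΔU3 3' LTR that disables LTR promoter activity after integration. Two expression units sit between the LTRs. An SV40 early promoter drives puromycin N-acetyltransferase for selecting transduced cells, and the strong constitutive EF-1α promoter drives the PRDM10 coding sequence. A WPRE downstream of the ORF enhances transcript stability and expression, and an SV40 polyadenylation signal lies beyond the 3' LTR. The short hits to U6, small t antigen and lac elements appear to be backbone remnants rather than functional units. The construct is intended for virus production and stable PRDM10 overexpression, for example in directed differentiation screens.
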