Addgene plasmid #143429: TFORF0686
Purpose: Lentiviral vector for overexpressing transcription factor ORFs with unique 24-bp barcodes. Barcodes facilitate identification of transcription factors in pooled screens.
Depositing lab: Feng Zhang. Depositing organization: Broad Institute. Publication: A transcription factor atlas of directed differentiation. Joung J, Ma S, Tay T, Geiger-Schuller KR, Kirchgatterer PC, Verdine VK, Guo B, Arias-Garcia MA, Allen WE, Singh A, Kuksenko O, Abudayyeh OO, Gootenberg JS, Fu Z, Macrae RK, Buenrostro JD, Regev A, Zhang F. Cell. 2023 Jan 5;186(1):209-229.e26. doi: 10.1016/j.cell.2022.11.026. PubMed 36608654.
Backbone
  Vector backbone: pLX_TRC317
  Backbone manufacturer: Broad Institute Genetic Perturbation Platform
  Backbone size w/o insert (bp): 8264
  Vector type: Mammalian Expression, Lentiviral
  Selectable markers: Puromycin
Growth in bacteria
  Bacterial resistance: Ampicillin, 100 μg/mL
  Growth temperature: 37°C
  Growth strain: NEB Stable
  Copy number: High Copy
Gene/Insert
  Gene/Insert name: PRDM10
  Species: H. sapiens (human)
  Insert size (bp): 3287
  Entrez Gene: PRDM10 (a.k.a. PFM7)
  Promoter: EF1a
  Cloning method: Unknown
  Sequencing primers: 5′ GGGTGGAGACTGAAGTTAGGCCAG; 3′ CACATAGCGTAAAAGGAGCAACATAG
Terms and licenses: Academic/Nonprofit Terms; Industry Terms: Not Available to Industry
Depositor comments: NM_199438,ENST00000423662 . The transcription factor ORF portion of this plasmid was synthesized by Genewiz. Please test multiple small colonies in case of plasmid recombination. To make this collection available in a timely manner, a portion of this collection was not fully sequenced by Addgene. If an Addgene verified full plasmid sequence is not available, please contact us prior to placing an order to request the full sequence.
How to cite: TFORF0686 was a gift from Feng Zhang (Addgene plasmid # 143429 ; http://n2t.net/addgene:143429 ; RRID:Addgene_143429)
