>Addgene plasmid #143429 | TFORF0686 | depositor partial sequence | sequence record 282425 | Insert
ACCGCCACCATGTCTGCTTACTCTGTGCCTTCAACTTTTGCCCAGGCCTCATTGCCAGTTCATAACCAGG
TGCTGCCTTCCATCGAGAGTGTAGATGGGTCCGACCCTTTGGCAACTCTGCAGACCCCTCTAGGCAGACT
GGAGGCCAAAGAGGAAGAGGATGAGGATGAGGACGAGGACACTGAGGAAGATGAGGAAGAAGACGGTGAG
GACACGGATCTGGATGACTGGGAGCCAGACCCGCCCCGGCCCTTCGACCCACACGACTTGTGGTGTGAGG
AGTGCAATAACGCGCATGCTTCAGTGTGTCCGAAGCACGGCCCCTTGCACCCGATCCCCAACCGGCCGGT
GCTCACCCGGGCCAGGGCGAGCCTCCCCCTGGTGCTCTACATAGACAGGTTTCTGGGCGGGGTGTTCTCC
AAGCGGCGCATCCCCAAGCGCACCCAGTTTGGCCCCGTGGAGGGGCCTCTCGTCAGGGGCTCGGAGCTGA
AAGACTGTTACATTCACCTCAAGGTTTCTCTTGATAAAGGGGACAGGAAAGAAAGGGATTTACATGAAGA
CCTATGGTTTGAGTTGTCTGATGAGACGCTTTGTAACTGGATGATGTTTGTACGGCCAGCCCAGAATCAC
CTGGAGCAGAACCTGGTGGCTTACCAGTATGGCCACCATGTGTATTATACAACCATAAAAAATGTGGAGC
CCAAGCAGGAACTGAAGGTGTGGTATGCCGCATCCTATGCTGAGTTCGTGAACCAGAAAATTCATGACAT
TTCTGAGGAAGAAAGGAAAGTTCTTCGAGAGCAAGAGAAGAATTGGCCCTGCTATGAATGTAACCGCCGA
TTTATAAGCTCGGAGCAGTTGCAACAGCATCTCAATTCTCATGATGAGAAACTAGATGTGTTTAGCAGAA
CAAGAGGCAGAGGAAGGGGACGAGGCAAGAGGCGATTCGGTCCAGGTCGACGGCCGGGGCGTCCTCCAAA
ATTTATCCGCCTGGAAATCACCAGCGAAAATGGGGAAAAGAGTGACGATGGGACACAGGACTTGCTACAT
TTTCCCACAAAGGAGCAATTTGATGAGGCTGAACCAGCCACTCTGAATGGGCTGGATCAACCAGAACAGA
CCACTATCCCAATCCCTCAGCTGCCACAGGAAACCCAGTCTTCCCTGGAACATGAACCAGAAACTCACAC
CCTGCACCTGCAGCCGCAGCATGAAGAGAGCGTGGTGCCCACCCAGAGCACGCTGACAGCCGACGACATG
CGCAGAGCCAAGCGCATCCGATTGGAGCTGCAGAATGCAGCTCTTCAGCATCTGTTTATTCGGAAGTCCT
TCCGGCCTTTTAAATGCTTGCAGTGTGGGAAGGCCTTCCGGGAAAAGGACAAACTGGACCAGCACTTACG
CTTCCATGGGCGGGAGGGGAACTGCCCACTGACCTGTGATCTCTGTAACAAGGGCTTCATCAGCAGCACA
TCCTTGGAGAGCCACATGAAGCTCCACTCAGACCAGAAGACTTACTCTTGCATTTTTTGCCCAGAATCCT
TTGACCGCCTTGATTTGTTGAAAGATCATGTGGCCATTCATATCAATGATGGCTACTTCACCTGCCCAAC
TTGTAAGAAACGGTTCCCAGATTTTATCCAGGTGAAAAAACACGTGCGCAGCTTCCACTCAGAAAAGATC
TACCAGTGCACAGAGTGTGACAAGGCCTTCTGTCGCCCCGATAAACTGCGACTCCACATGCTCCGGCATT
CGGACCGCAAAGACTTCCTGTGTTCCACCTGTGGGAAGCAATTTAAGCGAAAAGACAAACTACGGGAACA
CATGCAGAGGATGCATAATCCTGAGAGGGAGGCCAAGAAAGCCGACCGCATCAGCCGCTCCAAGACGTTC
AAGCCCCGCATCACGTCCACAGACTACGACAGCTTCACGTTCAAGTGCCGCCTGTGCATGATGGGCTTCC
GGCGGCGCGGCATGCTGGTAAATCACTTATCGAAGAGACACCCAGACATGAAGATAGAAGAGGTGCCAGA
GTTAACTCTACCCATCATAAAACCCAATCGTGATTACTTTTGTCAGTATTGCGATAAGGTTTATAAAAGT
GCCAGCAAGCGCAAAGCCCACATTCTGAAGAACCACCCAGGAGCAGAGCTCCCACCGAGCATTCGGAAGC
TCCGACCCGCTGGTCCTGGAGAGCCAGACCCCATGCTGAGCACACACACCCAGCTGACGGGCACCATCGC
CACCCCTCCCGTCTGCTGTCCCCACTGCTCCAAGCAGTACAGCAGCAAGACCAAGATGGTCCAGCACATT
CGAAAGAAGCATCCAGAGTTCGCCCAGCTCTCCAACACCATACACACACCACTGACGACAGCTGTGATCA
GTGCCACCCCAGCGGTTTTGACTACAGACAGCGCCACTGGAGAGACTGTGGTGACGACGGACCTGCTCAC
CCAAGCAATGACAGAACTGTCCCAGACCTTAACGACAGACTACCGAACGCCACAAGGGGATTACCAGAGA
ATTCAGTACATCCCTGTGTCGCAGTCGGCGTCTGGCCTCCAGCAGCCTCAGCACATACAGCTGCAAGTGG
TTCAAGTGGCCTCGGCCACTTCCCCTCACCAGTCACAGCAGTCCACTGTGGATGTTGGCCAGCTCCATGA
TCCTCAGCCCTACCCCCAGCACGCCATCCAGGTGCAGCACATCCAGGTATCTGGGCAGCCGTTGAGTCCC
TCAGCCCAGCAGGCTCAGCAGGGGCTCAGCCCCTCCCACATCCAGGGCAGTTCTTCCACACAGGGGCAGG
CTCTGCAGCAGCAGCAGCAGCAGCAGCAGAATTCCTCTGTGCAGCACACGTACCTGCCCAGTGCTTGGAA
TTCCTTCCGTGGCTATTCATCTGAGATTCAAATGATGACGCTTCCTCCGGGTCAGTTTGTGATTACAGAC
AGTGGTGTGGCAACTCCAGTTACTACTGGCCAGGTGAAGGCGGTTACTTCGGGTCATTATGTGTTATCAG
AAAGTCAATCAGAATTGGAAGAAAAGCAAACTTCTGCCCTCTCTGGTGGAGTCCAGGTCGAGCCACCTGC
ACACAGTGACTCCCTGGACCCCCAGACCAACAGCCAACAGCAGACCACACAGTACATCATCACCACCACC
ACCAACGGGAACGGAAGCAGCGAAGTGCATATCACCAAACCATAGTAATGAACTAGTCCGTAACTTGAAA
GTATTTCGATTTCTTGGCTTTATATATCTTGTGGAAAGGACGAGCACTTAATCAATCCACGTCAAGA
