>Addgene plasmid #143429 | TFORF0686 | depositor partial sequence | sequence record 282426 | Barcode
GCACTTAATCAATCCACGTCAAGA
